Addgene plasmid #106839: gh236
Purpose: expression of gRNA targeting DPY19L3
Depositing lab: Eric-Paul Bennett. Depositing organization: University of Copenhagen. Publication: A validated gRNA library for CRISPR/Cas9 targeting of the human glycosyltransferase genome. Narimatsu Y, Joshi HJ, Zhang Y, Gomes C, Chen YH, Lorenzetti F, Furukawa S, Schjoldager K, Hansen L, Clausen H, Bennett EP, Wandall HH. Glycobiology. 2018 Jan 5. pii: 4791732. doi: 10.1093/glycob/cwx101. PubMed 29315387.
Backbone
  Vector backbone: EPB104
  Backbone manufacturer: Eric-Paul Bennett (Addgene plasmid # 68369)
  Backbone size w/o insert (bp): 2376
  Vector type: Mammalian Expression
Growth in bacteria
  Bacterial resistance: Ampicillin, 100 μg/mL
  Growth temperature: 37°C
  Growth strain: DH5alpha
  Copy number: High Copy
Gene/Insert
  Gene/Insert name: DPY19L3
  gRNA/shRNA sequence: GCTGGCTACTCAGTGGTACA
  Species: H. sapiens (human)
  Entrez Gene: DPY19L3
  Cloning method: Restriction Enzyme; 5′ cloning site unknown (unknown if destroyed); 3′ cloning site unknown (unknown if destroyed)
  Sequencing primers: 5′ T7NP
Terms and licenses: Academic/Nonprofit Terms; Industry Terms: Not Available to Industry
How to cite: gh236 was a gift from Eric-Paul Bennett (Addgene plasmid # 106839 ; http://n2t.net/addgene:106839 ; RRID:Addgene_106839)
