[The description below was written by a language model from this plasmid's Addgene catalogue record and pLannotate feature annotations shown in this document.]
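Description:
gh236 is a small mammalian-expression guide RNA plasmid (about 2.7 kb in the assembled sequence) built on the EPB104 backbone and designed to produce a single guide RNA against the human gene DPY19L3. It is propagated in E. coli as a high-copy plasmid through a ColE1/pUC-type origin and is selected with ampicillin via the β-lactamase gene and its native promoter. No mammalian selection marker, reporter or Cas9 coding sequence is annotated, so the nuclease has to be supplied from a separate source.

The functional cassette consists of a human U6 promoter, which recruits RNA polymerase III, followed by a short gap of a size consistent with the 20-nucleotide DPY19L3 protospacer, and then the Streptococcus pyogenes Cas9 gRNA scaffold. Transcription therefore yields a complete single guide RNA that directs SpCas9 to the DPY19L3 locus. A T7 promoter lies just upstream of the U6 promoter and corresponds to the region used for sequence verification of the insert. The remaining annotations (fragments of an M13 origin, lacZα, lacI and an RSF origin) are partial remnants of the parental cloning vector and are not expected to have an independent function. The guide was inserted by restriction cloning, although the sites used are not recorded.

The plasmid belongs to a validated gRNA library covering the human glycosyltransferase genes. It is intended for co-delivery with Cas9 into human cells to disrupt DPY19L3 in studies of glycosylation.
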