Features (pLannotate 1.2.2; 10 found; start..end, strand, type, name):
      3..134     -  rep_origin     M13 ori (fragment): M13 bacteriophage origin of replication; arrow indicates direction of (+) strand synthesis
    155..311     -  CDS            lacZα (fragment): LacZα fragment of β-galactosidase; lacZ fragment
    320..338     +  promoter       T7 promoter: promoter for bacteriophage T7 RNA polymerase
    398..638     +  promoter       U6 promoter: RNA polymerase III promoter for human U6 snRNA
    667..742     +  misc_RNA       gRNA scaffold: guide RNA scaffold for the Streptococcus pyogenes CRISPR/Cas9 system
    789..836     -  CDS            lacI (fragment): lac repressor; lacI; The lac repressor binds to the lac operator to inhibit transcription in E. coli. This inhibition can be relieved by adding lactose or isopropyl-β-D-thiogalactopyranoside (IPTG).
    873..913     -  rep_origin     RSF ori (fragment): Plasmids containing the RSF 1030 origin of replication can be propagated in E. coli cells that contain additional plasmids with compatible origins.
    991..1579    -  rep_origin     ori: high-copy-number ColE1/pMB1/pBR322/pUC origin of replication
   1750..2610    -  CDS            AmpR: β-lactamase; bla; confers resistance to ampicillin, carbenicillin, and related antibiotics
   2611..2715    -  promoter       AmpR promoter: bla
>Addgene plasmid #106839 | gh236 | addgene full sequence | sequence record 221444 | Addgene Assembled Full Sequence
CTAAATTGTAAGCGTTAATATTTTGTTAAAATTCGCGTTAAATTTTTGTTAAATCAGCTCATTTTTTAAC
CAATAGGCCGAAATCGGCAAAATCCCTTATAAATCAAAAGAATAGACCGAGATAGGGTTGAGTGGCCGCT
ACAGGGCGCTCCCATTCGCCATTCAGGCTGCGCAACTGTTGGGAAGGGCGTTTCGGTGCGGGCCTCTTCG
CTATTACGCCAGCTGGCGAAAGGGGGATGTGCTGCAAGGCGATTAAGTTGGGTAACGCCAGGGTTTTCCC
AGTCACGACGTTGTAAAACGACGGCCAGTGAGCGCGACGTAATACGACTCACTATAGGGCGAATTGGCGG
AAGGCCGTCAAGGCCACGTGTCTTGTCCAGAGCTCGATATCGAATTCGAGGGCCTATTTCCCATGATTCC
TTCATATTTGCATATACGATACAAGGCTGTTAGAGAGATAATTGGAATTAATTTGACTGTAAACACAAAG
ATATTAGTACAAAATACGTGACGTAGAAAGTAATAATTTCTTGGGTAGTTTGCAGTTTTAAAATTATGTT
TTAAAATGGACTATCATATGCTTACCGTAACTTGAAAGTATTTCGATTTCTTGGCTTTATATATCTTGTG
GAAAGGACGAAACACCGCTGGCTACTCAGTGGTACAGTTTTAGAGCTAGAAATAGCAAGTTAAAATAAGG
CTAGTCCGTTATCAACTTGAAAAAGTGGCACCGAGTCGGTGCTTTTTTTGGTACCTGGAGCACAAGACTG
GCCTCATGGGCCTTCCGCTCACTGCCCGCTTTCCAGTCGGGAAACCTGTCGTGCCAGCTGCATTAACATG
GTCATAGCTGTTTCCTTGCGTATTGGGCGCTCTCCGCTTCCTCGCTCACTGACTCGCTGCGCTCGGTCGT
TCGGGTAAAGCCTGGGGTGCCTAATGAGCAAAAGGCCAGCAAAAGGCCAGGAACCGTAAAAAGGCCGCGT
TGCTGGCGTTTTTCCATAGGCTCCGCCCCCCTGACGAGCATCACAAAAATCGACGCTCAAGTCAGAGGTG
GCGAAACCCGACAGGACTATAAAGATACCAGGCGTTTCCCCCTGGAAGCTCCCTCGTGCGCTCTCCTGTT
CCGACCCTGCCGCTTACCGGATACCTGTCCGCCTTTCTCCCTTCGGGAAGCGTGGCGCTTTCTCATAGCT
CACGCTGTAGGTATCTCAGTTCGGTGTAGGTCGTTCGCTCCAAGCTGGGCTGTGTGCACGAACCCCCCGT
TCAGCCCGACCGCTGCGCCTTATCCGGTAACTATCGTCTTGAGTCCAACCCGGTAAGACACGACTTATCG
CCACTGGCAGCAGCCACTGGTAACAGGATTAGCAGAGCGAGGTATGTAGGCGGTGCTACAGAGTTCTTGA
AGTGGTGGCCTAACTACGGCTACACTAGAAGAACAGTATTTGGTATCTGCGCTCTGCTGAAGCCAGTTAC
CTTCGGAAAAAGAGTTGGTAGCTCTTGATCCGGCAAACAAACCACCGCTGGTAGCGGTGGTTTTTTTGTT
TGCAAGCAGCAGATTACGCGCAGAAAAAAAGGATCTCAAGAAGATCCTTTGATCTTTTCTACGGGGTCTG
ACGCTCAGTGGAACGAAAACTCACGTTAAGGGATTTTGGTCATGAGATTATCAAAAAGGATCTTCACCTA
GATCCTTTTAAATTAAAAATGAAGTTTTAAATCAATCTAAAGTATATATGAGTAAACTTGGTCTGACAGT
TACCAATGCTTAATCAGTGAGGCACCTATCTCAGCGATCTGTCTATTTCGTTCATCCATAGTTGCCTGAC
TCCCCGTCGTGTAGATAACTACGATACGGGAGGGCTTACCATCTGGCCCCAGTGCTGCAATGATACCGCG
AGAACCACGCTCACCGGCTCCAGATTTATCAGCAATAAACCAGCCAGCCGGAAGGGCCGAGCGCAGAAGT
GGTCCTGCAACTTTATCCGCCTCCATCCAGTCTATTAATTGTTGCCGGGAAGCTAGAGTAAGTAGTTCGC
CAGTTAATAGTTTGCGCAACGTTGTTGCCATTGCTACAGGCATCGTGGTGTCACGCTCGTCGTTTGGTAT
GGCTTCATTCAGCTCCGGTTCCCAACGATCAAGGCGAGTTACATGATCCCCCATGTTGTGCAAAAAAGCG
GTTAGCTCCTTCGGTCCTCCGATCGTTGTCAGAAGTAAGTTGGCCGCAGTGTTATCACTCATGGTTATGG
CAGCACTGCATAATTCTCTTACTGTCATGCCATCCGTAAGATGCTTTTCTGTGACTGGTGAGTACTCAAC
CAAGTCATTCTGAGAATAGTGTATGCGGCGACCGAGTTGCTCTTGCCCGGCGTCAATACGGGATAATACC
GCGCCACATAGCAGAACTTTAAAAGTGCTCATCATTGGAAAACGTTCTTCGGGGCGAAAACTCTCAAGGA
TCTTACCGCTGTTGAGATCCAGTTCGATGTAACCCACTCGTGCACCCAACTGATCTTCAGCATCTTTTAC
TTTCACCAGCGTTTCTGGGTGAGCAAAAACAGGAAGGCAAAATGCCGCAAAAAAGGGAATAAGGGCGACA
CGGAAATGTTGAATACTCATACTCTTCCTTTTTCAATATTATTGAAGCATTTATCAGGGTTATTGTCTCA
TGAGCGGATACATATTTGAATGTATTTAGAAAAATAAACAAATAGGGGTTCCGCGCACATTTCCCCGAAA
AGTGCCAC
