>Addgene plasmid #106839 | gh236 | addgene partial sequence | sequence record 221445 | hU6-F 5'-GAGGGCCTATTTCCCATGATT-3'
GGAATTAATTTGACTGTAAACACAAAGATATTAGTACAAAATACGTGACGTAGAAAGTAATAATTTCTTG
GGTAGTTTGCAGTTTTAAAATTATGTTTTAAAATGGACTATCATATGCTTACCGTAACTTGAAAGTATTT
CGATTTCTTGGCTTTATATATCTTGTGGAAAGGACGAAACACCGCTGGCTACTCAGTGGTACAGTTTTAG
AGCTAGAAATAGCAAGTTAAAATAAGGCTAGTCCGTTATCAACTTGAAAAAGTGGCACCGAGTCGGTGCT
TTTTTTGGTACCTGGAGCACAAGACTGGCCTCATGGGCCTTCCGCTCACTGCCCGCTTTCCAGTCGGGAA
ACCTGTCGTGCCAGCTGCATTAACATGGTCATAGCTGTTTCCTTGCGTATTGGGCGCTCTCCGCTTCCTC
GCTCACTGACTCGCTGCGCTCGGTCGTTCGGGTAAAGCCTGGGGTGCCTAATGAGCAAAAGGCCAGCAAA
AGGCCAGGAACCGTAAAAAGGCCGCGTTGCTGGCGTTTTTCCATAGGCTCCGCCCCCCTGACGAGCATCA
CAAAAATCGACGCTCAAGTCAGAGGTGGCGAAACCCGACAGGACTATAAAGATACCAGGCGTTTCCCCCT
GGAAGCTCCCTCGTGCGCTCTCCTGTTCCGACCCTGCCGCTTACCGGATACCTGTCCGCCTTTCTCCCTT
CGGGAAGCGTGGCGCTTTCTCATAGCTCACGCTGTAGGTATCTCAGTTCGGTGTAGGTCGTTCGCTCCAA
GCTGGGCTGTGTGCACGAACCCCCCGTTCAGCCCGACCGCTGCGCCTTATCCGGTAACTATCGTCTTGAG
TCCAACCCGGTAAGACACGACTTATCGCCACTGGCAGCAGCCACTGG
